>Addgene plasmid #67618 | pCSF107mT-GATEWAY-3'-LAP tag | addgene partial sequence | sequence record 120864 | ccdB-Fwd 5'-GCATGATGACCACCGATATG-3'
GGTCTCCGTTATCGGGGAAGAAGTGGCTGATCTCAGCCACCGCGAAAATGACATCAAAAACGCCATTAAC
CTGATGTTCTGGGGAATATAAATGTCAGGCTCCCTTATACACAGCCAGTCTGCAGGTCGACCATAGTGAC
TGGATATGTTGTGTTTTACAGTATTATGTAGTCTGTTTTTTATGCAAAATCTAATTTAATATATTGATAT
TTATATCATTTTACGTTTCTCGTTCAGCTTTCTTGTACAAAGTGGTTGGTACCGAGCTCGGATCGCTACC
GGTCGCCACCATGGTGAGCAAGGGCGAGGAGCTGTTCACCGGGGTGGTGCCCATCCTGGTCGAGCTGGAC
GGCGACGTAAACGGCCACAAGTTCAGCGTGTCCGGCGAGGGCGAGGGCGATGCCACCTACGGCAAGCTGA
CCCTGAAGTTCATCTGCACCACCGGCAAGCTGCCCGTGCCCTGGCCCACCCTCGTGACCACCCTGACCTA
CGGCGTGCAGTGCTTCAGCCGCTACCCCGACCACATGAAGCAGCACGACTTCTTCAAGTCCGCCATGCCC
GAAGGCTACGTCCAGGAGCGCACCATCTTCTTCAAGGACGACGGCAACTACAAGACCCGCGCCGAGGTGA
AGTTCGAGGGCGACACCCTGGTGAACCGCATCGAGCTGAAGGGCATCGACTTCAAGGAGGACGGCAACAT
CCTGGGGCACAAGCTGGAGTACAACTACAACAGCCACAACGTCTATATCATGGCCGACAAGCAGAAGAAC
GGCATCAAGGTGAACTTCAAGATCCGCCACAACATCGAGGACGGCAGCGTGCAGCTCGCCGACCACTACC
AGCAGAACACCCCCATCGGCGACGGCCCCGTGCTGCTGCCCGACAACCACTACCTGAGCACCCAGTCCGC
CCTGAGCAAAGACCCCAACGAGAAGCGCGATCACATGGTCCTGCTGGAGTTCGTGACCGCCGCCGGGATC
ACTCTCGGCATGGACGAGCTGTACAAGTCCGGAGGGGATCGGTGGAGCTCCACCGGTGGCGGCCGCTCTA
GAGAGAATCTTTATTTTCAGGGCGCCGCCAAATTCAAAGAAACCGCTGCTGCTAAATTCGAACGCCAGCA
CATGGACAGCGGAGGTGGATAAC
