>Addgene plasmid #67618 | pCSF107mT-GATEWAY-3'-LAP tag | addgene partial sequence | sequence record 120866 | CAT-R 5'-GCAACTGACTGAAATGCCTC-3'
GCCATTGGGATATATCAACGGTGGTATATCCAGTGATTTTTTTCTCCATTTTAGCTTCCTTAGCTCCTGA
AAATCTCGACGGATCCTAACTCAAAATCCACACATTATACGAGCCGGAAGCATAAAGTGTAAAGCCTGGG
GTGCCTAATGCGGCCGCCATAGTGACTGGATATGTTGTGTTTTACAGTATTATGTAGTCTGTTTTTTATG
CAAAATCTAATTTAATATATTGATATTTATATCATTTTACGTTTCTCGTTCAGCTTTTTTGTACAAACTT
GTGGTACCAAGAGATCTGAATTCTTCGAAATCGATGGATCCTGCAAAAAGAACAAGTAGCTTGTATTCTA
TAGTGTCACCTAAATCAAGCTTGCTCCGACGTCCCCAGGCAGAATGGCGGTTCCCTAAACGAGCATTGCT
TATATAGACCTCCCATTAGGCACGCCTACCGCCCATTTACGTCAATGGAACGCCCATTTGCGTCATTGCC
CCTCCCCATTGACGTCAATGGGGATGTACTTGGCAGCCATCGCGGGCCATTTACCGCCATTGACGTCAAT
GGGAGTACTGCCAATGTACCCTGGCGTACTTCCAATAGTAATGTACTTGCCAAGTTACTATTAATAGATA
TTGATGTACTGCCAAGTGGGCCATTTACCGTCATTGACGTCAATAGGGGGCGTGAGAACGGATATGAATG
GGCAATGAGCCATCCCATTGACGTCAATGGTGGGTGGTCCTATTGACGTCAATGGGCATTGAGCCAGGCG
GGCCATTTACCGTAATTGACGTCAATGGGGGAGGCGCCATATACGTCAATAGGACCGCCCATATGACGTC
AATAGGAAAGACCATATATAGAGACCATTGACGTCAATGGGGGAGTGGCTATGGGCGGTATTAGGAAGCC
CCATATATGGTATATGGGACCGCCCATTGGGAGGGGCTATCTACGTCAATAGGAAA
