>Addgene plasmid #67618 | pCSF107mT-GATEWAY-3'-LAP tag | addgene partial sequence | sequence record 121772 | mCherry-F2 5'-tggcatggacgagctgtac-3'
CGGTGGCGGCCGCTCTAGAGAGAATCTTTATTTTCAGGGCGCCGCCAAATTCAAAGAAACCGCTGCTGCT
AAATTCGAACGCCAGCACATGGACAGCGGAGGTGGATAACTCGAGTCTAGAATCGAGCCTCTCGCCCTAT
AGTGAGTCGTATTACGTAGATCCAGACATGATAAGATACATTGATGAGTTTGGACAAACCACAACTAGAA
TGCAGTGAAAAAAATGCTTTATTTGTGAAATTTGTGATGCTATTGCTTTATTTGTAACCATTATAAGCTG
CAATAAACAAGTTAACAACAACAATTGCATTCATTTTATGTTTCAGGTTCAGGGGGAGGTGTGGGAGGTT
TTTTAATTCGCGGCGCGCCGCGGTTCCATCTGTTTTCTTATCTGTTCTTTCATCTGTTCTTTTATCTGTT
TGTTTGGTACCCAGCTTTTGTTCCCTTTAGTGAGGGTTAATTGCGCGCTTGGCGTAATCATGGTCATAGC
TGTTTCCTGTGTGAAATTGTTATCCGCTCACAATTCCACACAACATACGAGCCGGGAGCATAAAGTGTAA
AGCCTGGGGTGCCTAATGAGTGAGCTAACTCACATTAATTGCGTTGCGCTCACTGCCCGCTTTCCAGTCG
GGAAACCTGTCGTGCCAGCTGCATTAATGAATCGGCCAACGCGCGGGGAGAGGCGGTTTGCGTATTGGGC
GCTCTTCCGCTTCCTCGCTCACTGACTCGCTGCGCTCGGTCGTTCGGCTGCGGCGAGCGGTATCAGCTCA
CTCAAAGGCGGTAATACGGTTATCCACAGAATCAGGGGATAACGCAGGAAAGAACATGTGAGCAAAAGGC
CAGCAAAAGGCCAGGAACCGTAAAAAGGCCGCGTTGCTGGCGTTTTTCCATAGGCTCCGCCCC
