[The description below was written by a language model from this plasmid's Addgene catalogue record.]
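Description:
pCSF107mT-GATEWAY-3'-LAP tag is an empty Gateway destination vector built on pCSf107mT, itself a modified derivative of the pCS2+ expression backbone. It is listed as a high-copy plasmid carrying both ampicillin and chloramphenicol resistance and is propagated in a ccdB-tolerant bacterial strain. This is the usual arrangement for an unrecombined Gateway destination vector, in which the cassette typically holds a chloramphenicol marker and the toxic ccdB counter-selection gene, although no feature table is supplied to confirm the individual elements or the origin of replication.

The backbone was modified by inserting a PCR product that places the Gateway recombination cassette in frame with a LAP (localization and affinity purification) tag, so that an open reading frame transferred from an entry clone is expressed with the tag fused to its C-terminus. The tag consists of eGFP, a TEV protease cleavage site and an S tag. The fluorescent protein allows the fusion to be visualised in cells or embryos, while the GFP and S moieties separated by the cleavable TEV site support tandem affinity purification.

Two promoters are recorded. CMV drives expression in mammalian cells and after DNA delivery in Xenopus. SP6 permits in vitro transcription of mRNA, for example for embryo injection, or coupled in vitro transcription and translation. The vector was deposited in connection with a Xenopus ORFeome resource and is suited to moving ORF collections in parallel into a tagged expression format for localisation and interaction studies. As an empty backbone, it contains no gene of interest.
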