Addgene plasmid #67618: pCSF107mT-GATEWAY-3'-LAP tag
Purpose: (Empty Backbone) A pCS2 based vector to generate a 3'-LAP (eGFP-TEV-S) tag using GATEWAY cloning technology
Depositing lab: Todd Stukenberg. Depositing organization: University of Virginia. Publication: The Xenopus ORFeome: A resource that enables functional genomics. Grant IM, Balcha D, Hao T, Shen Y, Trivedi P, Patrushev I, Fortriede JD, Karpinka JB, Liu L, Zorn AM, Stukenberg PT, Hill DE, Gilchrist MJ. Dev Biol. 2015 Dec 15;408(2):345-57. doi: 10.1016/j.ydbio.2015.09.004. Epub 2015 Sep 29. PubMed 26391338.
Backbone
  Vector backbone: PCS2+ was modified to generate pCSf107mT
  Backbone size (bp): 4181
  Modifications to backbone: inserted a PCR product that facilitates GATEWAY insertions behind an in frame 3'LAP (eGFP-TEV-S) tag
  Vector type: Mammalian Expression ; in vitro transcription or translation off of an SP6 promoter, Xenopus expression
  Promoter: CMV and SP6
  Tag / fusion protein: C-termnal LAP (eGFP-TEV-S)
Growth in bacteria
  Bacterial resistance: Chloramphenicol and Ampicillin, 25 & 100 μg/mL
  Growth temperature: 37°C
  Growth strain: ccdB Survival
  Copy number: High Copy
Gene/Insert
  Cloning method: Restriction Enzyme
  Sequencing primers: 5′ SP6; 3′ T7
Terms and licenses: Academic/Nonprofit Terms; Industry Terms: Not Available to Industry
How to cite: pCSF107mT-GATEWAY-3'-LAP tag was a gift from Todd Stukenberg (Addgene plasmid # 67618 ; http://n2t.net/addgene:67618 ; RRID:Addgene_67618)
